>Addgene plasmid #193086 | FUW-Gata2-L359V | addgene full sequence | sequence record 396565 | Addgene NGS Result
CGATGTACGGGCCAGATATACGCGTTGACATTGATTATTGACTAGTTATTAATAGTAATCAATTACGGGG
TCATTAGTTCATAGCCCATATATGGAGTTCCGCGTTACATAACTTACGGTAAATGGCCCGCCTGGCTGAC
CGCCCAACGACCCCCGCCCATTGACGTCAATAATGACGTATGTTCCCATAGTAACGCCAATAGGGACTTT
CCATTGACGTCAATGGGTGGAGTATTTACGGTAAACTGCCCACTTGGCAGTACATCAAGTGTATCATATG
CCAAGTACGCCCCCTATTGACGTCAATGACGGTAAATGGCCCGCCTGGCATTATGCCCAGTACATGACCT
TATGGGACTTTCCTACTTGGCAGTACATCTACGTATTAGTCATCGCTATTACCATGGTGATGCGGTTTTG
GCAGTACATCAATGGGCGTGGATAGCGGTTTGACTCACGGGGATTTCCAAGTCTCCACCCCATTGACGTC
AATGGGAGTTTGTTTTGGCACCAAAATCAACGGGACTTTCCAAAATGTCGTAACAACTCCGCCCCATTGA
CGCAAATGGGCGGTAGGCGTGTACGGTGGGAGGTCTATATAAGCAGCGCGTTTTGCCTGTACTGGGTCTC
TCTGGTTAGACCAGATCTGAGCCTGGGAGCTCTCTGGCTAACTAGGGAACCCACTGCTTAAGCCTCAATA
AAGCTTGCCTTGAGTGCTTCAAGTAGTGTGTGCCCGTCTGTTGTGTGACTCTGGTAACTAGAGATCCCTC
AGACCCTTTTAGTCAGTGTGGAAAATCTCTAGCAGTGGCGCCCGAACAGGGACTTGAAAGCGAAAGGGAA
ACCAGAGGAGCTCTCTCGACGCAGGACTCGGCTTGCTGAAGCGCGCACGGCAAGAGGCGAGGGGCGGCGA
CTGGTGAGTACGCCAAAAATTTTGACTAGCGGAGGCTAGAAGGAGAGAGATGGGTGCGAGAGCGTCAGTA
TTAAGCGGGGGAGAATTAGATCGCGATGGGAAAAAATTCGGTTAAGGCCAGGGGGAAAGAAAAAATATAA
ATTAAAACATATAGTATGGGCAAGCAGGGAGCTAGAACGATTCGCAGTTAATCCTGGCCTGTTAGAAACA
TCAGAAGGCTGTAGACAAATACTGGGACAGCTACAACCATCCCTTCAGACAGGATCAGAAGAACTTAGAT
CATTATATAATACAGTAGCAACCCTCTATTGTGTGCATCAAAGGATAGAGATAAAAGACACCAAGGAAGC
TTTAGACAAGATAGAGGAAGAGCAAAACAAAAGTAAGACCACCGCACAGCAAGCGGCCGCTGATCTTCAG
ACCTGGAGGAGGAGATATGAGGGACAATTGGAGAAGTGAATTATATAAATATAAAGTAGTAAAAATTGAA
CCATTAGGAGTAGCACCCACCAAGGCAAAGAGAAGAGTGGTGCAGAGAGAAAAAAGAGCAGTGGGAATAG
GAGCTTTGTTCCTTGGGTTCTTGGGAGCAGCAGGAAGCACTATGGGCGCAGCGTCAATGACGCTGACGGT
ACAGGCCAGACAATTATTGTCTGGTATAGTGCAGCAGCAGAACAATTTGCTGAGGGCTATTGAGGCGCAA
CAGCATCTGTTGCAACTCACAGTCTGGGGCATCAAGCAGCTCCAGGCAAGAATCCTGGCTGTGGAAAGAT
ACCTAAAGGATCAACAGCTCCTGGGGATTTGGGGTTGCTCTGGAAAACTCATTTGCACCACTGCTGTGCC
TTGGAATGCTAGTTGGAGTAATAAATCTCTGGAACAGATTTGGAATCACACGACCTGGATGGAGTGGGAC
AGAGAAATTAACAATTACACAAGCTTAATACACTCCTTAATTGAAGAATCGCAAAACCAGCAAGAAAAGA
ATGAACAAGAATTATTGGAATTAGATAAATGGGCAAGTTTGTGGAATTGGTTTAACATAACAAATTGGCT
GTGGTATATAAAATTATTCATAATGATAGTAGGAGGCTTGGTAGGTTTAAGAATAGTTTTTGCTGTACTT
TCTATAGTGAATAGAGTTAGGCAGGGATATTCACCATTATCGTTTCAGACCCACCTCCCAACCCCGAGGG
GACCCGACAGGCCCGAAGGAATAGAAGAAGAAGGTGGAGAGAGAGACAGAGACAGATCCATTCGATTAGT
GAACGGATCGGCACTGCGTGCGCCAATTCTGCAGACAAATGGCAGTATTCATCCACAATTTTAAAAGAAA
AGGGGGGATTGGGGGGTACAGTGCAGGGGAAAGAATAGTAGACATAATAGCAACAGACATACAAACTAAA
GAATTACAAAAACAAATTACAAAAATTCAAAATTTTCGGGTTTATTACAGGGACAGCAGAGATCCAGTTT
GGTTAATTAACCCGTGTCGGCTCCAGATCTGGCCTCCGCGCCGGGTTTTGGCGCCTCCCGCGGGCGCCCC
CCTCCTCACGGCGAGCGCTGCCACGTCAGACGAAGGGCGCAGCGAGCGTCCTGATCCTTCCGCCCGGACG
CTCAGGACAGCGGCCCGCTGCTCATAAGACTCGGCCTTAGAACCCCAGTATCAGCAGAAGGACATTTTAG
GACGGGACTTGGGTGACTCTAGGGCACTGGTTTTCTTTCCAGAGAGCGGAACAGGCGAGGAAAAGTAGTC
CCTTCTCGGCGATTCTGCGGAGGGATCTCCGTGGGGCGGTGAACGCCGATGATTATATAAGGACGCGCCG
GGTGTGGCACAGCTAGTTCCGTCGCAGCCGGGATTTGGGTCGCGGTTCTTGTTTGTGGATCGCTGTGATC
GTCACTTGGTGAGTAGCGGGCTGCTGGGCTGGCCGGGGCTTTCGTGGCCGCCGGGCCGCTCGGTGGGACG
GAAGCGTGTGGAGAGACCGCCAAGGGCTGTAGTCTGGGTCCGCGAGCAAGGTTGCCCTGAACTGGGGGTT
GGGGGGAGCGCAGCAAAATGGCGGCTGTTCCCGAGTCTTGAATGGAAGACGCTTGTGAGGCGGGCTGTGA
GGTCGTTGAAACAAGGTGGGGGGCATGGTGGGCGGCAAGAACCCAAGGTCTTGAGGCCTTCGCTAATGCG
GGAAAGCTCTTATTCGGGTGAGATGGGCTGGGGCACCATCTGGGGACCCTGACGTGAAGTTTGTCACTGA
CTGGAGAACTCGGTTTGTCGTCTGTTGCGGGGGCGGCAGTTATGGCGGTGCCGTTGGGCAGTGCACCCGT
ACCTTTGGGAGCGCGCGCCCTCGTCGTGTCGTGACGTCACCCGTTCTGTTGGCTTATAATGCAGGGTGGG
GCCACCTGCCGGTAGGTGTGCGGTAGGCTTTTCTCCGTCGCAGGACGCAGGGTTCGGGCCTAGGGTAGGC
TCTCCTGAATCGACAGGCGCCGGACCTCTGGTGAGGGGAGGGATAAGTGAGGCGTCAGTTTCTTTGGTCG
GTTTTATGTACCTATCTTCTTAAGTAGCTGAAGCTCCGGTTTTGAACTATGCGCTCGGGGTTGGCGAGTG
TGTTTTGTGAAGTTTTTTAGGCACCTTTTGAAATGTAATCATTTGGGTCAATATGTAATTTTCAGTGTTA
GACTAGTAAATTGTCCGCTAAATTCTGGCCGTTTTTGGCTTTTTTGTTAGACGAAGCTTGGGCCCGGGAT
CCATGGAGGTGGCGCCTGAGCAGCCTCGCTGGATGGCGCACCCCGCCGTATTGAATGCGCAGCACCCCGA
CTCGCACCATCCGGGCCTGGCGCATAACTACATGGAGCCAGCACAGCTGCTGCCTCCCGACGAGGTGGAT
GTCTTCTTCAACCATCTCGACTCGCAGGGCAACCCTTACTACGCCAACCCGGCCCACGCGCGCGCGCGCG
TTTCCTACAGCCCGGCGCATGCCCGTCTCACCGGAGGCCAGATGTGCCGACCACACTTGTTGCACAGCCC
AGGCTTGCCGTGGCTGGACGGGGGCAAAGCAGCTCTCTCTGCCGCCGCTGCCCATCACCACAGTCCCTGG
ACCGTCAGCCCGTTCTCCAAGACCCCGCTGCACCCCTCAGCTGCTGGAGCACCCGGAGGGCCTCTGTCTG
TTTACCCAGGGGCTGCGGGTGGGAGCGGGGGAGGCAGTGGGAGCTCCGTGGCCTCCCTCACCCCCACTGC
AGCCCACTCGGGCTCCCATCTCTTCGGCTTCCCACCCACGCCACCCAAAGAAGTGTCTCCAGACCCCAGC
ACAACAGGAGCTGCTTCCCCGGCCTCTTCTTCTGCAGGGGGTAGTGTAGCCCGGGGTGAGGACAAGGATG
GCGTCAAGTACCAAGTGTCACTCTCCGAGAGCATGAAGATGGAAGGCGGCAGTCCCCTGCGCCCGGGCCT
AGCTACCATGGGCACCCAGCCTGCAACACACCACCCGATACCCACCTATCCCTCCTATGTGCCCGCCGCA
GCTCATGACTATGGCAGCAGTCTCTTCCATCCAGGAGGCTTCCTGGGTGGCCCCGCCTCCAGCTTCACCC
CTAAGCAGAGAAGCAAGGCTCGCTCCTGCTCAGAAGGCCGGGAGTGTGTCAACTGTGGTGCCACAGCCAC
CCCTCTCTGGCGACGAGATGGCACGGGCCACTACCTGTGCAATGCCTGTGGGCTCTACCACAAGATGAAT
GGACAGAACCGGCCGCTCATCAAGCCCAAGCGGAGGCTGTCTGCTGCCAGAAGAGCGGGCACCTGTTGTG
CAAATTGTCAGACGACAACCACCACCGTATGGCGCCGGAACGCCAACGGGGACCCTGTGTGCAACGCCTG
TGGCCTCTACTACAAGCTGCACAATGTTAACAGGCCACTGACCATGAAGAAGGAAGGGATCCAGACCCGG
AATCGGAAGATGTCCAGCAAATCCAAGAAAAGCAAGAAAGGGGCTGAATGTTTCGAGGAGCTCTCCAAGT
GCATGCAAGAGAAGTCACCGCCCTTCAGTGCGGCTGCCCTGGCTGGACACATGGCACCTGTGGGACACCT
CCCACCTTTTAGTCACTCTGGACACATCCTACCCACGCCCACGCCTATCCACCCTTCCTCCAGTCTCTCT
TTTGGCCACCCCCACCCGTCCAGCATGGTGACTGCCATGGGCTAGGGATCCATTCGATATCAAGCTTATC
GATAATCAACCTCTGGATTACAAAATTTGTGAAAGATTGACTGGTATTCTTAACTATGTTGCTCCTTTTA
CGCTATGTGGATACGCTGCTTTAATGCCTTTGTATCATGCTATTGCTTCCCGTATGGCTTTCATTTTCTC
CTCCTTGTATAAATCCTGGTTGCTGTCTCTTTATGAGGAGTTGTGGCCCGTTGTCAGGCAACGTGGCGTG
GTGTGCACTGTGTTTGCTGACGCAACCCCCACTGGTTGGGGCATTGCCACCACCTGTCAGCTCCTTTCCG
GGACTTTCGCTTTCCCCCTCCCTATTGCCACGGCGGAACTCATCGCCGCCTGCCTTGCCCGCTGCTGGAC
AGGGGCTCGGCTGTTGGGCACTGACAATTCCGTGGTGTTGTCGGGGAAATCATCGTCCTTTCCTTGGCTG
CTCGCCTGTGTTGCCACCTGGATTCTGCGCGGGACGTCCTTCTGCTACGTCCCTTCGGCCCTCAATCCAG
CGGACCTTCCTTCCCGCGGCCTGCTGCCGGCTCTGCGGCCTCTTCCGCGTCTTCGCCTTCGCCCTCAGAC
GAGTCGGATCTCCCTTTGGGCCGCCTCCCCGCATCGATACCGTCGACCTCGAGACCTAGAAAAACATGGA
GCAATCACAAGTAGCAATACAGCAGCTACCAATGCTGATTGTGCCTGGCTAGAAGCACAAGAGGAGGAGG
AGGTGGGTTTTCCAGTCACACCTCAGGTACCTTTAAGACCAATGACTTACAAGGCAGCTGTAGATCTTAG
CCACTTTTTAAAAGAAAAGGGGGGACTGGAAGGGCTAATTCACTCCCAACGAAGACAAGATATCCTTGAT
CTGTGGATCTACCACACACAAGGCTACTTCCCTGATTGGCAGAACTACACACCAGGGCCAGGGATCAGAT
ATCCACTGACCTTTGGATGGTGCTACAAGCTAGTACCAGTTGAGCAAGAGAAGGTAGAAGAAGCCAATGA
AGGAGAGAACACCCGCTTGTTACACCCTGTGAGCCTGCATGGGATGGATGACCCGGAGAGAGAAGTATTA
GAGTGGAGGTTTGACAGCCGCCTAGCATTTCATCACATGGCCCGAGAGCTGCATCCGGACTGTACTGGGT
CTCTCTGGTTAGACCAGATCTGAGCCTGGGAGCTCTCTGGCTAACTAGGGAACCCACTGCTTAAGCCTCA
ATAAAGCTTGCCTTGAGTGCTTCAAGTAGTGTGTGCCCGTCTGTTGTGTGACTCTGGTAACTAGAGATCC
CTCAGACCCTTTTAGTCAGTGTGGAAAATCTCTAGCAGGGCCCGTTTAAACCCGCTGATCAGCCTCGACT
GTGCCTTCTAGTTGCCAGCCATCTGTTGTTTGCCCCTCCCCCGTGCCTTCCTTGACCCTGGAAGGTGCCA
CTCCCACTGTCCTTTCCTAATAAAATGAGGAAATTGCATCGCATTGTCTGAGTAGGTGTCATTCTATTCT
GGGGGGTGGGGTGGGGCAGGACAGCAAGGGGGAGGATTGGGAAGACAATAGCAGGCATGTGAGCAAAAGG
CCAGCAAAAGGCCAGGAACCGTAAAAAGGCCGCGTTGCTGGCGTTTTTCCATAGGCTCCGCCCCCCTGAC
GAGCATCACAAAAATCGACGCTCAAGTCAGAGGTGGCGAAACCCGACAGGACTATAAAGATACCAGGCGT
TTCCCCCTGGAAGCTCCCTCGTGCGCTCTCCTGTTCCGACCCTGCCGCTTACCGGATACCTGTCCGCCTT
TCTCCCTTCGGGAAGCGTGGCGCTTTCTCATAGCTCACGCTGTAGGTATCTCAGTTCGGTGTAGGTCGTT
CGCTCCAAGCTGGGCTGTGTGCACGAACCCCCCGTTCAGCCCGACCGCTGCGCCTTATCCGGTAACTATC
GTCTTGAGTCCAACCCGGTAAGACACGACTTATCGCCACTGGCAGCAGCCACTGGTAACAGGATTAGCAG
AGCGAGGTATGTAGGCGGTGCTACAGAGTTCTTGAAGTGGTGGCCTAACTACGGCTACACTAGAAGAACA
GTATTTGGTATCTGCGCTCTGCTGAAGCCAGTTACCTTCGGAAAAAGAGTTGGTAGCTCTTGATCCGGCA
AACAAACCACCGCTGGTAGCGGTGGTTTTTTTGTTTGCAAGCAGCAGATTACGCGCAGAAAAAAAGGATC
TCAAGAAGATCCTTTGATCTTTTCTACGGGGTCTGACGCTCAGTGGAACGAAAACTCACGTTAAGGGATT
TTGGTCATGAGATTATCAAAAAGGATCTTCACCTAGATCCTTTTAAATTAAAAATGAAGTTTTAAATCAA
TCTAAAGTATATATGAGTAAACTTGGTCTGACAGTTACCAATGCTTAATCAGTGAGGCACCTATCTCAGC
GATCTGTCTATTTCGTTCATCCATAGTTGCCTGACTCCCCGTCGTGTAGATAACTACGATACGGGAGGGC
TTACCATCTGGCCCCAGTGCTGCAATGATACCGCGAGACCCACGCTCACCGGCTCCAGATTTATCAGCAA
TAAACCAGCCAGCCGGAAGGGCCGAGCGCAGAAGTGGTCCTGCAACTTTATCCGCCTCCATCCAGTCTAT
TAATTGTTGCCGGGAAGCTAGAGTAAGTAGTTCGCCAGTTAATAGTTTGCGCAACGTTGTTGCCATTGCT
ACAGGCATCGTGGTGTCACGCTCGTCGTTTGGTATGGCTTCATTCAGCTCCGGTTCCCAACGATCAAGGC
GAGTTACATGATCCCCCATGTTGTGCAAAAAAGCGGTTAGCTCCTTCGGTCCTCCGATCGTTGTCAGAAG
TAAGTTGGCCGCAGTGTTATCACTCATGGTTATGGCAGCACTGCATAATTCTCTTACTGTCATGCCATCC
GTAAGATGCTTTTCTGTGACTGGTGAGTACTCAACCAAGTCATTCTGAGAATAGTGTATGCGGCGACCGA
GTTGCTCTTGCCCGGCGTCAATACGGGATAATACCGCGCCACATAGCAGAACTTTAAAAGTGCTCATCAT
TGGAAAACGTTCTTCGGGGCGAAAACTCTCAAGGATCTTACCGCTGTTGAGATCCAGTTCGATGTAACCC
ACTCGTGCACCCAACTGATCTTCAGCATCTTTTACTTTCACCAGCGTTTCTGGGTGAGCAAAAACAGGAA
GGCAAAATGCCGCAAAAAAGGGAATAAGGGCGACACGGAAATGTTGAATACTCATACTCTTCCTTTTTCA
ATATTATTGAAGCATTTATCAGGGTTATTGTCTCATGAGCGGATACATATTTGAATGTATTTAGAAAAAT
AAACAAATAGGGGTTCCGCGCACATTTCCCCGAAAAGTGCCACCTGACGTCGACGGATCGGGAGATCTCC
CGATCCCCTATGGTGCACTCTCAGTACAATCTGCTCTGATGCCGCATAGTTAAGCCAGTATCTGCTCCCT
GCTTGTGTGTTGGAGGTCGCTGAGTAGTGCGCGAGCAAAATTTAAGCTACAACAAGGCAAGGCTTGACCG
ACAATTGCATGAAGAATCTGCTTAGGGTTAGGCGTTTTGCGCTGCTTCG
Features (pLannotate 1.2.2; 19 found; start..end, strand, type, name):
     27..406     +  enhancer       CMV enhancer: human cytomegalovirus immediate early enhancer
    407..606     +  promoter       CMV promoter: human cytomegalovirus (CMV) immediate early promoter
    624..804     +  LTR            5' LTR (truncated): truncated 5' long terminal repeat (LTR) from HIV-1
    851..976     +  misc_feature   HIV-1 Ψ: packaging signal of human immunodeficiency virus type 1
    960..1323    +  CDS            HIV-1 gag (fragment): gag protein from human immunodeficiency virus 1; gag
   1469..1702    +  misc_feature   RRE: The Rev response element (RRE) of HIV-1 allows for Rev-dependent mRNA export from the nucleus to the cytoplasm.
   2079..2179    +  CDS            Rev (fragment): human immunodeficiency virus 1 (HIV-1) Rev protein; rev; enhances nuclear export of unspliced and incompletely spliced viral mRNAs
   2229..2346    +  misc_feature   cPPT/CTS: central polypurine tract and central termination sequence of HIV-1
   2411..3622    +  promoter       UbC promoter: human ubiquitin C promoter
   3643..5082    +  CDS            Gata2: GATA2_MOUSE - Experimental evidence at protein level: Swiss-Prot protein existence level 1. Transcriptional activator which regulates endothelin-1 gene expression in endothelial cells. Binds to the consensus sequence 5'- AGATAG-3'. From Mus musculus (Mouse).
   5092..5114    +  misc_feature   MCS (fragment): pBluescript multiple cloning site
   5114..5702    +  misc_feature   WPRE: woodchuck hepatitis virus posttranscriptional regulatory element
   5639..6220    +  CDS            nef (fragment): NEF_HV1H2 - Experimental evidence at protein level: Swiss-Prot protein existence level 1. Extracellular Nef protein targets CD4(+) T-lymphocytes for apoptosis by interacting with CXCR4 surface receptors. From Human immunodeficiency virus type 1 group M subtype B (isolate HXB2) (HIV-1).
   6227..6407    +  LTR            5' LTR (truncated): truncated 5' long terminal repeat (LTR) from HIV-1
   6439..6550    +  polyA_signal   bGH poly(A) signal: bovine growth hormone polyadenylation signal
   6696..7284    -  rep_origin     ori: high-copy-number ColE1/pMB1/pBR322/pUC origin of replication
   7455..8315    -  CDS            AmpR: β-lactamase; bla; confers resistance to ampicillin, carbenicillin, and related antibiotics
   8316..8420    -  promoter       AmpR promoter: bla
   8479..8531    -  misc_feature   bom (fragment): basis of mobility region from pBR322
