[The description below was written by a language model from this plasmid's Addgene catalogue record and pLannotate feature annotations shown in this document.]
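Description:
FUW-Gata2-L359V is a lentiviral transfer plasmid built on the FUW backbone for constitutive expression of a mutant mouse Gata2 transcription factor in mammalian cells. It is maintained in bacteria through a high-copy ColE1/pUC-type origin and an ampicillin resistance (β-lactamase) cassette. No mammalian selection marker or fluorescent reporter appears in the annotated features, so transduced cells are not selectable or visually trackable from this vector alone.

The viral portion follows a third-generation layout. A CMV enhancer/promoter is placed upstream of a truncated HIV-1 5' LTR and drives genomic RNA transcription in packaging cells. It is followed by the Ψ packaging signal with a gag fragment, the Rev response element for Rev-dependent nuclear export, and the cPPT/CTS, which aids nuclear import of the reverse-transcribed genome. The internal expression cassette uses the human ubiquitin C (UbC) promoter to drive the Gata2 coding sequence, about 1.4 kb and with no annotated epitope tag. Downstream, a WPRE enhances transcript stability and expression. A truncated LTR and a bovine growth hormone polyadenylation signal close the unit. The nef fragment called just upstream of this LTR is probably residual HIV-1 sequence adjoining the 3' LTR rather than a functional gene.

The insert carries the L359V substitution named in the catalogue entry, though the feature table identifies only the Gata2 reading frame and does not mark the mutation itself. The associated study concerns GATA2 mitotic bookmarking in definitive haematopoiesis, which suggests use for virus-mediated delivery to compare this variant's behaviour with that of other Gata2 forms.
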