Addgene plasmid #193086: FUW-Gata2-L359V
Purpose: constitutive expression of mouse Gata2 with mutation L359V in mammalian cells
Depositing lab: Filipe Pereira. Depositing organization: Center for Neuroscience and Cell Biology, University of Coimbra. Publication: GATA2 mitotic bookmarking is required for definitive haematopoiesis. Silverio-Alves R, Kurochkin I, Rydstrom A, Vazquez Echegaray C, Haider J, Nicholls M, Rode C, Thelaus L, Lindgren AY, Ferreira AG, Brandao R, Larsson J, de Bruijn MFTR, Martin-Gonzalez J, Pereira CF. Nat Commun. 2023 Aug 14;14(1):4645. doi: 10.1038/s41467-023-40391-x. PubMed 37580379.
Backbone
  Vector backbone: FUW
  Vector type: Mammalian Expression, Lentiviral
Growth in bacteria
  Bacterial resistance: Ampicillin, 100 μg/mL
  Growth temperature: 37°C
  Growth strain: NEB Stable
  Copy number: High Copy
Gene/Insert
  Gene/Insert name: Gata2-L359V
  Species: M. musculus (mouse)
  Promoter: Ubc
  Cloning method: Ligation Independent Cloning
  Sequencing primers: 5′ TGAAGCTCCGGTTTTGAACT
Terms and licenses: Academic/Nonprofit Terms; Industry Terms: Not Available to Industry
How to cite: FUW-Gata2-L359V was a gift from Filipe Pereira (Addgene plasmid # 193086 ; http://n2t.net/addgene:193086 ; RRID:Addgene_193086)
